>Addgene plasmid #74967 | pXPR_BRD003 sgCIC-2 | depositor full sequence | sequence record 141812 | pXPR_BRD003 sgCIC-2 sequence 8323 bps
GTTTTAGAGCTAGAAATAGCAAGTTAAAATAAGGCTAGTCCGTTATCAACTTGAAAAAGTGGCACCGAGT
CGGTGCTTTTTTAAGCTTGGCGTAACTAGATCTTGAGACAAATGGCAGTATTCATCCACAATTTTAAAAG
AAAAGGGGGGATTGGGGGGTACAGTGCAGGGGAAAGAATAGTAGACATAATAGCAACAGACATACAAACT
AAAGAATTACAAAAACAAATTACAAAAATTCAAAATTTTCGGGTTTATTACAGGGACAGCAGAGATCCAC
TTTGGCGCCGGCTCGAGGGGGCCCGGGTGCAAAGATGGATAAAGTTTTAAACAGAGAGGAATCTTTGCAG
CTAATGGACCTTCTAGGTCTTGAAAGGAGTGGGAATTGGCTCCGGTGCCCGTCAGTGGGCAGAGCGCACA
TCGCCCACAGTCCCCGAGAAGTTGGGGGGAGGGGTCGGCAATTGATCCGGTGCCTAGAGAAGGTGGCGCG
GGGTAAACTGGGAAAGTGATGTCGTGTACTGGCTCCGCCTTTTTCCCGAGGGTGGGGGAGAACCGTATAT
AAGTGCAGTAGTCGCCGTGAACGTTCTTTTTCGCAACGGGTTTGCCGCCAGAACACAGGTAAGTGCCGTG
TGTGGTTCCCGCGGGCCTGGCCTCTTTACGGGTTATGGCCCTTGCGTGCCTTGAATTACTTCCACCTGGC
TGCAGTACGTGATTCTTGATCCCGAGCTTCGGGTTGGAAGTGGGTGGGAGAGTTCGAGGCCTTGCGCTTA
AGGAGCCCCTTCGCCTCGTGCTTGAGTTGAGGCCTGGCCTGGGCGCTGGGGCCGCCGCGTGCGAATCTGG
TGGCACCTTCGCGCCTGTCTCGCTGCTTTCGATAAGTCTCTAGCCATTTAAAATTTTTGATGACCTGCTG
CGACGCTTTTTTTCTGGCAAGATAGTCTTGTAAATGCGGGCCAAGATCTGCACACTGGTATTTCGGTTTT
TGGGGCCGCGGGCGGCGACGGGGCCCGTGCGTCCCAGCGCACATGTTCGGCGAGGCGGGGCCTGCGAGCG
CGGCCACCGAGAATCGGACGGGGGTAGTCTCAAGCTGGCCGGCCTGCTCTGGTGCCTGGCCTCGCGCCGC
CGTGTATCGCCCCGCCCTGGGCGGCAAGGCTGGCCCGGTCGGCACCAGTTGCGTGAGCGGAAAGATGGCC
GCTTCCCGGCCCTGCTGCAGGGAGCTCAAAATGGAGGACGCGGCGCTCGGGAGAGCGGGCGGGTGAGTCA
CCCACACAAAGGAAAAGGGCCTTTCCGTCCTCAGCCGTCGCTTCATGTGACTCCACGGAGTACCGGGCGC
CGTCCAGGCACCTCGATTAGTTCTCGAGCTTTTGGAGTACGTCGTCTTTAGGTTGGGGGGAGGGGTTTTA
TGCGATGGAGTTTCCCCACACTGAGTGGGTGGAGACTGAAGTTAGGCCAGCTTGGCACTTGATGTAATTC
TCCTTGGAATTTGCCCTTTTTGAGTTTGGATCTTGGTTCATTCTCAAGCCTCAGACAGTGGTTCAAAGTT
TTTTTCTTCCATTTCAGGTGTCGTGACGTACGGCCACCATGACCGAGTACAAGCCCACGGTGCGCCTCGC
CACCCGCGACGACGTCCCCAGGGCCGTACGCACCCTCGCCGCCGCGTTCGCCGACTACCCCGCCACGCGC
CACACCGTCGATCCGGACCGCCACATCGAGCGGGTCACCGAGCTGCAAGAACTCTTCCTCACGCGCGTCG
GGCTCGACATCGGCAAGGTGTGGGTCGCGGACGACGGCGCCGCCGTGGCGGTCTGGACCACGCCGGAGAG
CGTCGAAGCGGGGGCGGTGTTCGCCGAGATCGGCCCGCGCATGGCCGAGTTGAGCGGTTCCCGGCTGGCC
GCGCAGCAACAGATGGAAGGCCTCCTGGCGCCGCACCGGCCCAAGGAGCCCGCGTGGTTCCTGGCCACCG
TCGGAGTCTCGCCCGACCACCAGGGCAAGGGTCTGGGCAGCGCCGTCGTGCTCCCCGGAGTGGAGGCGGC
CGAGCGCGCCGGGGTGCCCGCCTTCCTGGAGACCTCCGCGCCCCGCAACCTCCCCTTCTACGAGCGGCTC
GGCTTCACCGTCACCGCCGACGTCGAGGTGCCCGAAGGACCGCGCACCTGGTGCATGACCCGCAAGCCCG
GTGCCTGAACGCGTTAAGTCGACAATCAACCTCTGGATTACAAAATTTGTGAAAGATTGACTGGTATTCT
TAACTATGTTGCTCCTTTTACGCTATGTGGATACGCTGCTTTAATGCCTTTGTATCATGCTATTGCTTCC
CGTATGGCTTTCATTTTCTCCTCCTTGTATAAATCCTGGTTGCTGTCTCTTTATGAGGAGTTGTGGCCCG
TTGTCAGGCAACGTGGCGTGGTGTGCACTGTGTTTGCTGACGCAACCCCCACTGGTTGGGGCATTGCCAC
CACCTGTCAGCTCCTTTCCGGGACTTTCGCTTTCCCCCTCCCTATTGCCACGGCGGAACTCATCGCCGCC
TGCCTTGCCCGCTGCTGGACAGGGGCTCGGCTGTTGGGCACTGACAATTCCGTGGTGTTGTCGGGGAAAT
CATCGTCCTTTCCTTGGCTGCTCGCCTGTGTTGCCACCTGGATTCTGCGCGGGACGTCCTTCTGCTACGT
CCCTTCGGCCCTCAATCCAGCGGACCTTCCTTCCCGCGGCCTGCTGCCGGCTCTGCGGCCTCTTCCGCGT
CTTCGCCTTCGCCCTCAGACGAGTCGGATCTCCCTTTGGGCCGCCTCCCCGCGTCGACTTTAAGACCAAT
GACTTACAAGGCAGCTGTAGATCTTAGCCACTTTTTAAAAGAAAAGGGGGGACTGGAAGGGCTAATTCAC
TCCCAACGAAGACAAGATCTGCTTTTTGCTTGTACTGGGTCTCTCTGGTTAGACCAGATCTGAGCCTGGG
AGCTCTCTGGCTAACTAGGGAACCCACTGCTTAAGCCTCAATAAAGCTTGCCTTGAGTGCTTCAAGTAGT
GTGTGCCCGTCTGTTGTGTGACTCTGGTAACTAGAGATCCCTCAGACCCTTTTAGTCAGTGTGGAAAATC
TCTAGCAGTACGTATAGTAGTTCATGTCATCTTATTATTCAGTATTTATAACTTGCAAAGAAATGAATAT
CAGAGAGTGAGAGGAACTTGTTTATTGCAGCTTATAATGGTTACAAATAAAGCAATAGCATCACAAATTT
CACAAATAAAGCATTTTTTTCACTGCATTCTAGTTGTGGTTTGTCCAAACTCATCAATGTATCTTATCAT
GTCTGGCTCTAGCTATCCCGCCCCTAACTCCGCCCATCCCGCCCCTAACTCCGCCCAGTTCCGCCCATTC
TCCGCCCCATGGCTGACTAATTTTTTTTATTTATGCAGAGGCCGAGGCCGCCTCGGCCTCTGAGCTATTC
CAGAAGTAGTGAGGAGGCTTTTTTGGAGGCCTAGGGACGTACCCAATTCGCCCTATAGTGAGTCGTATTA
CGCGCGCTCACTGGCCGTCGTTTTACAACGTCGTGACTGGGAAAACCCTGGCGTTACCCAACTTAATCGC
CTTGCAGCACATCCCCCTTTCGCCAGCTGGCGTAATAGCGAAGAGGCCCGCACCGATCGCCCTTCCCAAC
AGTTGCGCAGCCTGAATGGCGAATGGG
[124 nt withheld, positions 3668-3791]
C
[91 nt withheld, positions 3793-3883]
A
[49 nt withheld, positions 3885-3933]
CCTTTGACGTTGGAGTCCACGTTCTTT
[37 nt withheld, positions 3961-3997]
ACCCTATCTCGGTCTATTCTTTTGATTTATAAGGGATTTTGCCGATTTCGGCCTATTGGTTAAAAAATGA
GCTGATTTAACAAAAATTTAACGCGAATTTTAACAAAATATTAACGCTTACAATTTAGGTGGCACTTTTC
GGGGAAATGTGCGCGGAACCCCTATTTGTTTATTTTTCTAAATACATTCAAATATGTATCCGCTCATGAG
ACAATAACCCTGATAAATGCTTCAATAATATTGAAAAAGGAAGAGTATGAGTATTCAACATTTCCGTGTC
GCCCTTATTCCCTTTTTTGCGGCATTTTGCCTTCCTGTTTTTGCTCACCCAGAAACGCTGGTGAAAGTAA
AAGATGCTGAAGATCAGTTGGGTGCACGAGTGGGTTACATCGAACTGGATCTCAACAGCGGTAAGATCCT
TGAGAGTTTTCGCCCCGAAGAACGTTTTCCAATGATGAGCACTTTTAAAGTTCTGCTATGTGGCGCGGTA
TTATCCCGTATTGACGCCGGGCAAGAGCAACTCGGTCGCCGCATACACTATTCTCAGAATGACTTGGTTG
AGTACTCACCAGTCACAGAAAAGCATCTTACGGATGGCATGACAGTAAGAGAATTATGCAGTGCTGCCAT
AACCATGAGTGATAACACTGCGGCCAACTTACTTCTGACAACGATCGGAGGACCGAAGGAGCTAACCGCT
TTTTTGCACAACATGGGGGATCATGTAACTCGCCTTGATCGTTGGGAACCGGAGCTGAATGAAGCCATAC
CAAACGACGAGCGTGACACCACGATGCCTGTAGCAATGGCAACAACGTTGCGCAAACTATTAACTGGCGA
ACTACTTACTCTAGCTTCCCGGCAACAATTAATAGACTGGATGGAGGCGGATAAAGTTGCAGGACCACTT
CTGCGCTCGGCCCTTCCGGCTGGCTGGTTTATTGCTGATAAATCTGGAGCCGGTGAGCGTGGGTCTCGCG
GTATCATTGCAGCACTGGGGCCAGATGGTAAGCCCTCCCGTATCGTAGTTATCTACACGACGGGGAGTCA
GGCAACTATGGATGAACGAAATAGACAGATCGCTGAGATAGGTGCCTCACTGATTAAGCATTGGTAACTG
TCAGACCAAGTTTACTCATATATACTTTAGATTGATTTAAAACTTCATTTTTAATTTAAAAGGATCTAGG
TGAAGATCCTTTTTGATAATCTCATGACCAAAATCCCTTAACGTGAGTTTTCGTTCCACTGAGCGTCAGA
CCCCGTAGAAAAGATCAAAGGATCTTCTTGAGATCCTTTTTTTCTGCGCGTAATCTGCTGCTTGCAAACA
AAAAAACCACCGCTACCAGCGGTGGTTTGTTTGCCGGATCAAGAGCTACCAACTCTTTTTCCGAAGGTAA
CTGGCTTCAGCAGAGCGCAGATACCAAATACTGTTCTTCTAGTGTAGCCGTAGTTAGGCCACCACTTCAA
GAACTCTGTAGCACCGCCTACATACCTCGCTCTGCTAATCCTGTTACCAGTGGCTGCTGCCAGTGGCGAT
AAGTCGTGTCTTACCGGGTTGGACTCAAGACGATAGTTACCGGATAAGGCGCAGCGGTCGGGCTGAACGG
GGGGTTCGTGCACACAGCCCAGCTTGGAGCGAACGACCTACACCGAACTGAGATACCTACAGCGTGAGCT
ATGAGAAAGCGCCACGCTTCCCGAAGGGAGAAAGGCGGACAGGTATCCGGTAAGCGGCAGGGTCGGAACA
GGAGAGCGCACGAGGGAGCTTCCAGGGGGAAACGCCTGGTATCTTTATAGTCCTGTCGGGTTTCGCCACC
TCTGACTTGAGCGTCGATTTTTGTGATGCTCGTCAGGGGGGCGGAGCCTATGGAAAAACGCCAGCAACGC
GGCCTTTTTACGGTTCCTGGCCTTTTGCTGGCCTTTTGCTCACATGTTCTTTCCTGCGTTATCCCCTGAT
TCTGTGGATAACCGTATTACCGCCTTTGAGTGAGCTGATACCGCTCGCCGCAGCCGAACGACCGAGCGCA
GCGAGTCAGTGAGCGAGGAAGCGGAAGAGCGCCCAATACGCAAACCGCCTCTCCCCGCGCGTTGGCCGAT
TCATTAATGCAGCTGGCACGACAGGTTTCCCGACTGGAAAGCGGGCAGTGAGCGCAACGCAATTAATGTG
AGTTAGCTCACTCATTAGGCACCCCAGGCTTTACACTTTATGCTTCCGGCTCGTATGTTGTGTGGAATTG
TGAGCGGATAACAATTTCACACAGGAAACAGCTATGACCATGATTACGCCAAGCGCGCAATTAACCCTCA
CTAAAGGGAACAAAAGCTGGAGCTGCAAGCTTAATGTAGTCTTATGCAATACTCTTGTAGTCTTGCAACA
TGGTAACGATGAGTTAGCAACATGCCTTACAAGGAGAGAAAAAGCACCGTGCATGCCGATTGGTGGAAGT
AAGGTGGTACGATCGTGCCTTATTAGGAAGGCAACAGACGGGTCTGACATGGATTGGACGAACCACTGAA
TTGCCGCATTGCAGAGATATTGTATTTAAGTGCCTAGCTCGATACATAAACGGGTCTCTCTGGTTAGACC
AGATCTGAGCCTGGGAGCTCTCTGGCTAACTAGGGAACCCACTGCTTAAGCCTCAATAAAGCTTGCCTTG
AGTGCTTCAAGTAGTGTGTGCCCGTCTGTTGTGTGACTCTGGTAACTAGAGATCCCTCAGACCCTTTTAG
TCAGTGTGGAAAATCTCTAGCAGTGGCGCCCGAACAGGGACTTGAAAGCGAAAGGGAAACCAGAGGAGCT
CTCTCGACGCAGGACTCGGCTTGCTGAAGCGCGCACGGCAAGAGGCGAGGGGCGGCGACTGGTGAGTACG
CCAAAAATTTTGACTAGCGGAGGCTAGAAGGAGAGAGATGGGTGCGAGAGCGTCAGTATTAAGCGGGGGA
GAATTAGATCGCGATGGGAAAAAATTCGGTTAAGGCCAGGGGGAAAGAAAAAATATAAATTAAAACATAT
AGTATGGGCAAGCAGGGAGCTAGAACGATTCGCAGTTAATCCTGGCCTGTTAGAAACATCAGAAGGCTGT
AGACAAATACTGGGACAGCTACAACCATCCCTTCAGACAGGATCAGAAGAACTTAGATCATTATATAATA
CAGTAGCAACCCTCTATTGTGTGCATCAAAGGATAGAGATAAAAGACACCAAGGAAGCTTTAGACAAGAT
AGAGGAAGAGCAAAACAAAAGTAAGACCACCGCACAGCAAGCGGCCGCTGATCTTCAGACCTGGAGGAGG
AGATATGAGGGACAATTGGAGAAGTGAATTATATAAATATAAAGTAGTAAAAATTGAACCATTAGGAGTA
GCACCCACCAAGGCAAAGAGAAGAGTGGTGCAGAGAGAAAAAAGAGCAGTGGGAATAGGAGCTTTGTTCC
TTGGGTTCTTGGGAGCAGCAGGAAGCACTATGGGCGCAGCGTCAATGACGCTGACGGTACAGGCCAGACA
ATTATTGTCTGGTATAGTGCAGCAGCAGAACAATTTGCTGAGGGCTATTGAGGCGCAACAGCATCTGTTG
CAACTCACAGTCTGGGGCATCAAGCAGCTCCAGGCAAGAATCCTGGCTGTGGAAAGATACCTAAAGGATC
AACAGCTCCTGGGGATTTGGGGTTGCTCTGGAAAACTCATTTGCACCACTGCTGTGCCTTGGAATGCTAG
TTGGAGTAATAAATCTCTGGAACAGATTTGGAATCACACGACCTGGATGGAGTGGGACAGAGAAATTAAC
AATTACACAAGCTTAATACACTCCTTAATTGAAGAATCGCAAAACCAGCAAGAAAAGAATGAACAAGAAT
TATTGGAATTAGATAAATGGGCAAGTTTGTGGAATTGGTTTAACATAACAAATTGGCTGTGGTATATAAA
ATTATTCATAATGATAGTAGGAGGCTTGGTAGGTTTAAGAATAGTTTTTGCTGTACTTTCTATAGTGAAT
AGAGTTAGGCAGGGATATTCACCATTATCGTTTCAGACCCACCTCCCAACCCCGAGGGGACCCAGAGAGG
GCCTATTTCCCATGATTCCTTCATATTTGCATATACGATACAAGGCTGTTAGAGAGATAATTAGAATTAA
TTTGACTGTAAACACAAAGATATTAGTACAAAATACGTGACGTAGAAAGTAATAATTTCTTGGGTAGTTT
GCAGTTTTAAAATTATGTTTTAAAATGGACTATCATATGCTTACCGTAACTTGAAAGTATTTCGATTTCT
TGGCTTTATATATCTTGTGGAAAGGACGAAACACCGGCTCAGACACCAAGGCTCCG
Features (pLannotate 1.2.2; 29 found; start..end, strand, type, name):
      1..76      +  misc_RNA       gRNA scaffold: guide RNA scaffold for the Streptococcus pyogenes CRISPR/Cas9 system
    132..249     +  misc_feature   cPPT/CTS: central polypurine tract and central termination sequence of HIV-1
    315..381     +  CDS            small t antigen (fragment): SV40 (simian virus 40) small t antigen
    407..618     +  promoter       EF-1α core promoter: core promoter for human elongation factor EF-1α
    619..1557    +  intron         EF-1α intron A: intron upstream of the start codon of human EF-1α
   1579..2178    +  CDS            PuroR (fragment): puromycin N-acetyltransferase; pac from Streptomyces; confers resistance to puromycin
   2194..2782    +  misc_feature   WPRE: woodchuck hepatitis virus posttranscriptional regulatory element
   2833..2852    +  misc_feature   cPPT/CTS (fragment): central polypurine tract and central termination sequence of HIV-1
   2854..3087    +  LTR            3' LTR (ΔU3): self-inactivating 3' long terminal repeat (LTR) from HIV-1
   3165..3286    +  polyA_signal   SV40 poly(A) signal: SV40 polyadenylation signal
   3326..3461    +  rep_origin     SV40 ori: SV40 origin of replication
   3482..3500    -  promoter       T7 promoter: promoter for bacteriophage T7 RNA polymerase
   3508..3663    +  CDS            lacZα (fragment): LacZα fragment of β-galactosidase; lacZ fragment
   3668..4096    +  rep_origin     f1 ori (sequence partly withheld): f1 bacteriophage origin of replication; arrow indicates direction of (+) strand synthesis
   4149..4253    +  promoter       AmpR promoter: bla
   4254..5114    +  CDS            AmpR: β-lactamase; bla; confers resistance to ampicillin, carbenicillin, and related antibiotics
   5285..5873    +  rep_origin     ori: high-copy-number ColE1/pMB1/pBR322/pUC origin of replication
   6056..6148    +  CDS            lacI (fragment): lac repressor; lacI; The lac repressor binds to the lac operator to inhibit transcription in E. coli. This inhibition can be relieved by adding lactose or isopropyl-β-D-thiogalactopyranoside (IPTG).
   6161..6182    +  protein_bind   CAP binding site: CAP binding activates transcription in the presence of cAMP. E. coli catabolite activator protein
   6197..6227    +  promoter       lac promoter: promoter for the E. coli lac operon
   6235..6251    +  protein_bind   lac operator: The lac repressor binds to the lac operator to inhibit transcription in E. coli. This inhibition can be relieved by adding lactose or isopropyl-β-D-thiogalactopyranoside (IPTG). lac repressor encoded by lacI
   6296..6314    +  promoter       T3 promoter: promoter for bacteriophage T3 RNA polymerase
   6342..6568    +  promoter       RSV promoter: Rous sarcoma virus enhancer/promoter
   6569..6749    +  LTR            5' LTR (truncated): truncated 5' long terminal repeat (LTR) from HIV-1
   6796..6921    +  misc_feature   HIV-1 Ψ: packaging signal of human immunodeficiency virus type 1
   6905..7268    +  CDS            HIV-1 gag (fragment): gag protein from human immunodeficiency virus 1; gag
   7414..7647    +  misc_feature   RRE: The Rev response element (RRE) of HIV-1 allows for Rev-dependent mRNA export from the nucleus to the cytoplasm.
   8024..8050    +  CDS            Rev (fragment): human immunodeficiency virus 1 (HIV-1) Rev protein; rev; enhances nuclear export of unspliced and incompletely spliced viral mRNAs
   8054..8294    +  promoter       U6 promoter: RNA polymerase III promoter for human U6 snRNA
