[The description below was written by a language model from this plasmid's Addgene catalogue record and pLannotate feature annotations shown in this document.]
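Description:
pXPR_BRD003 sgCIC-2 is a lentiviral CRISPR guide-RNA expression plasmid built on the pXPR_BRD003 backbone from the Broad Institute Genetic Perturbation Platform. It carries a single guide targeting human CIC (capicua transcriptional repressor). Although catalogued simply as a mammalian expression/CRISPR vector, the feature table shows a third-generation, self-inactivating HIV-1 transfer vector. An RSV promoter drives a truncated 5' LTR, followed by the Ψ packaging signal with a gag fragment, the RRE for Rev-dependent nuclear export, a cPPT/CTS element, and a ΔU3 3' LTR that inactivates LTR promoter activity after integration. In bacteria the plasmid replicates from a high-copy ColE1/pUC-type origin and is selected with ampicillin through AmpR. An f1 ori, SV40 ori, SV40 poly(A) signal and residual lac, T3 and T7 elements are also annotated in the backbone.

The payload consists of two expression units. A human U6 RNA polymerase III promoter lies at the end of the circular map. It reads through the CIC-targeting spacer, cloned between BsmBI sites, into the Streptococcus pyogenes Cas9 gRNA scaffold annotated at the start of the record. Downstream, the EF-1α core promoter with its intron A drives puromycin N-acetyltransferase, and a WPRE follows to enhance transcript expression, allowing puromycin selection of transduced mammalian cells. No Cas9 coding sequence is annotated, so the nuclease must be supplied separately, for example from a Cas9-expressing cell line. The associated publication concerns ATXN1L, CIC and ETS transcription factors as modulators of sensitivity to MAPK pathway inhibition. This is consistent with using the construct to disrupt CIC in human cells and test its effect on drug response.
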