Addgene plasmid #74967: pXPR_BRD003 sgCIC-2
Purpose: sgCIC-2, puromycin selection
Depositing lab: William Hahn. Depositing organization: Dana-Farber Cancer Institute. Publication: ATXN1L, CIC, and ETS Transcription Factors Modulate Sensitivity to MAPK Pathway Inhibition. Wang B, Krall EB, Aguirre AJ, Kim M, Widlund HR, Doshi MB, Sicinska E, Sulahian R, Goodale A, Cowley GS, Piccioni F, Doench JG, Root DE, Hahn WC. Cell Rep. 2017 Feb 7;18(6):1543-1557. doi: 10.1016/j.celrep.2017.01.031. PubMed 28178529.
Backbone
  Vector backbone: pXPR_BRD003
  Backbone manufacturer: Broad Institute - Genetic Perturbation Platform
  Backbone size w/o insert (bp): 8318
  Total vector size (bp): 8322
  Vector type: Mammalian Expression, CRISPR
  Selectable markers: Puromycin
Growth in bacteria
  Bacterial resistance: Ampicillin, 100 μg/mL
  Growth temperature: 37°C
  Growth strain: NEB Stable
  Copy number: High Copy
Gene/Insert
  Gene/Insert name: CIC
  gRNA/shRNA sequence: GCTCAGACACCAAGGCTCCG
  Species: H. sapiens (human)
  Entrez Gene: CIC (a.k.a. MRD45)
  Cloning method: Restriction Enzyme; 5′ cloning site Bsmb1 (unknown if destroyed); 3′ cloning site Bsmb1 (unknown if destroyed)
  Sequencing primers: 5′ GTATGTCTGTTGCTATTATGTCTACTATTCTTTCC
Terms and licenses: Academic/Nonprofit Terms; Industry Terms: Not Available to Industry
How to cite: pXPR_BRD003 sgCIC-2 was a gift from William Hahn (Addgene plasmid # 74967 ; http://n2t.net/addgene:74967 ; RRID:Addgene_74967)
