>Addgene plasmid #74967 | pXPR_BRD003 sgCIC-2 | addgene partial sequence | sequence record 146952 | hU6-F 5'-GAGGGCCTATTTCCCATGATT-3'
GGCTGTTAGAGAGATAATTAGAATTAATTTGACTGTAAACACAAAGATATTAGTACAAAATACGTGACGT
AGAAAGTAATAATTTCTTGGGTAGTTTGCAGTTTTAAAATTATGTTTTAAAATGGACTATCATATGCTTA
CCGTAACTTGAAAGTATTTCGATTTCTTGGCTTTATATATCTTGTGGAAAGGACGAAACACCGGCTCAGA
CACCAAGGCTCCGGTTTTAGAGCTAGAAATAGCAAGTTAAAATAAGGCTAGTCCGTTATCAACTTGAAAA
AGTGGCACCGAGTCGGTGCTTTTTTAAGCTTGGCGTAACTAGATCTTGAGACAAATGGCAGTATTCATCC
ACAATTTTAAAAGAAAAGGGGGGATTGGGGGGTACAGTGCAGGGGAAAGAATAGTAGACATAATAGCAAC
AGACATACAAACTAAAGAATTACAAAAACAAATTACAAAAATTCAAAATTTTCGGGTTTATTACAGGGAC
AGCAGAGATCCACTTTGGCGCCGGCTCGAGGGGGCCCGGGTGCAAAGATGGATAAAGTTTTAAACAGAGA
GGAATCTTTGCAGCTAATGGACCTTCTAGGTCTTGAAAGGAGTGGGAATTGGCTCCGGTGCCCGTCAGTG
GGCAGAGCGCACATCGCCCACAGTCCCCGAGAAGTTGGGGGGAGGGGTCGGCAATTGATCCGGTGCCTAG
AGAAGGTGGCGCGGGGTAAACTGGGAAAGTGATGTCGTGTACTGGCTCCGCCTTTTTCCCGAGGGTGGGG
GAGAACCGTATATAAGTGCAGTAGTCGCCGTGAACGTTCTTTTTCGCAACGGGTTTGCCGCCAGAACACA
GGTAAGTGCCGTGTGTGGTTCCCGCGGGCCT
