>Addgene plasmid #74967 | pXPR_BRD003 sgCIC-2 | addgene partial sequence | sequence record 148134 | EF1a-F 5'-TCAAGCCTCAGACAGTGGTTC-3'
TGACGTACGGCCACCATGACCGAGTACAAGCCCACGGTGCGCCTCGCCACCCGCGACGACGTCCCCAGGG
CCGTACGCACCCTCGCCGCCGCGTTCGCCGACTACCCCGCCACGCGCCACACCGTCGATCCGGACCGCCA
CATCGAGCGGGTCACCGAGCTGCAAGAACTCTTCCTCACGCGCGTCGGGCTCGACATCGGCAAGGTGTGG
GTCGCGGACGACGGCGCCGCCGTGGCGGTCTGGACCACGCCGGAGAGCGTCGAAGCGGGGGCGGTGTTCG
CCGAGATCGGCCCGCGCATGGCCGAGTTGAGCGGTTCCCGGCTGGCCGCGCAGCAACAGATGGAAGGCCT
CCTGGCGCCGCACCGGCCCAAGGAGCCCGCGTGGTTCCTGGCCACCGTCGGAGTCTCGCCCGACCACCAG
GGCAAGGGTCTGGGCAGCGCCGTCGTGCTCCCCGGAGTGGAGGCGGCCGAGCGCGCCGGGGTGCCCGCCT
TCCTGGAGACCTCCGCGCCCCGCAACCTCCCCTTCTACGAGCGGCTCGGCTTCACCGTCACCGCCGACGT
CGAGGTGCCCGAAGGACCGCGCACCTGGTGCATGACCCGCAAGCCCGGTGCCTGAACGCGTTAAGTCGAC
AATCAACCTCTGGATTACAAAATTTGTGAAAGATTGACTGGTATTCTTAACTATGTTGCTCCTTTTACGC
TATGTGGATACGCTGCTTTAATGCCTTTGTATCATGCTATTGCTTCCCGTATGGCTTTCATTTTCTCCTC
CTTGTATAAATCCTGGTTGCTGTCTCTTTATGAGGAGTTGTGGCCCGTTGTCAGGCAACGTGGCGTGGTG
TGCACTGTGTTTGCTGACGCAACCCCCACTGGTTGGGGCATTGCCACCACCTGTCAGCTCCTTTCCGGGA
CTTTCGCTTTCCCCCT
